>Addgene plasmid #140132 | pAAV-EF1a-CCreV | addgene full sequence | sequence record 292205 | Addgene NGS Result
CCTGCAGGCAGCTGCGCGCTCGCTCGCTCACTGAGGCCGCCCGGGCGTCGGGCGACCTTTGGTCGCCCGG
CCTCAGTGAGCGAGCGAGCGCGCAGAGAGGGAGTGGCCAACTCCATCACTAGGGGTTCCTGCGGCCGCAC
GCGTAAGCTTTGCAAAGATGGATAAAGTTTTAAACAGAGAGGAATCTTTGCAGCTAATGGACCTTCTAGG
TCTTGAAAGGAGTGGGAATTGGCTCCGGTGCCCGTCAGTGGGCAGAGCGCACATCGCCCACAGTCCCCGA
GAAGTTGGGGGGAGGGGTCGGCAATTGAACCGGTGCCTAGAGAAGGTGGCGCGGGGTAAACTGGGAAAGT
GATGTCGTGTACTGGCTCCGCCTTTTTCCCGAGGGTGGGGGAGAACCGTATATAAGTGCAGTAGTCGCCG
TGAACGTTCTTTTTCGCAACGGGTTTGCCGCCAGAACACAGGTAAGTGCCGTGTGTGGTTCCCGCGGGCC
TGGCCTCTTTACGGGTTATGGCCCTTGCGTGCCTTGAATTACTTCCACCTGGCTGCAGTACGTGATTCTT
GATCCCGAGCTTCGGGTTGGAAGTGGGTGGGAGAGTTCGAGGCCTTGCGCTTAAGGAGCCCCTTCGCCTC
GTGCTTGAGTTGAGGCCTGGCCTGGGCGCTGGGGCCGCCGCGTGCGAATCTGGTGGCACCTTCGCGCCTG
TCTCGCTGCTTTCGATAAGTCTCTAGCCATTTAAAATTTTTGATGACCTGCTGCGACGCTTTTTTTCTGG
CAAGATAGTCTTGTAAATGCGGGCCAAGATCTGCACACTGGTATTTCGGTTTTTGGGGCCGCGGGCGGCG
ACGGGGCCCGTGCGTCCCAGCGCACATGTTCGGCGAGGCGGGGCCTGCGAGCGCGGCCACCGAGAATCGG
ACGGGGGTAGTCTCAAGCTGGCCGGCCTGCTCTGGTGCCTGGCCTCGCGCCGCCGTGTATCGCCCCGCCC
TGGGCGGCAAGGCTGGCCCGGTCGGCACCAGTTGCGTGAGCGGAAAGATGGCCGCTTCCCGGCCCTGCTG
CAGGGAGCTCAAAATGGAGGACGCGGCGCTCGGGAGAGCGGGCGGGTGAGTCACCCACACAAAGGAAAAG
GGCCTTTCCGTCCTCAGCCGTCGCTTCATGTGACTCCACGGAGTACCGGGCGCCGTCCAGGCACCTCGAT
TAGTTCTCGAGCTTTTGGAGTACGTCGTCTTTAGGTTGGGGGGAGGGGTTTTATGCGATGGAGTTTCCCC
ACACTGAGTGGGTGGAGACTGAAGTTAGGCCAGCTTGGCACTTGATGTAATTCTCCTTGGAATTTGCCCT
TTTTGAGTTTGGATCTTGGTTCATTCTCAAGCCTCAGACAGTGGTTCAAAGTTTTTTTCTTCCATTTCAG
GTGTCGTGAGGTACCGGATCCTCTAGAGTCGACGCCGCCACCATGCATACACTGTATGCCCCTGGAGGAT
ATGATATTATGGGATATCTGATTCAGATTATGAAAAGACCTAATCCTCAGGTGGAACTGGGACCTGTGGA
TACAAGCGTGGCCCTGATTCTGTGTGATCTGAAACAGAAAGATACACCTATTGTGTATGCCAGCGAAGCC
TTTCTGTATATGACAGGATATAGCAATGCCGAAGTGCTGGGAAGAAATTGTAGATTTCTGCAGAGCCCTG
ATGGAATGGTGAAACCTAAAAGCACAAGAAAATATGTGGATAGCAATACAATTAATACAATGAGAAAAGC
CATTGATAGAAATGCCGAAGTGCAGGTGGAAGTGGTGAATTTTAAAAAAAATGGACAGAGATTTGTGAAT
TTTCTGACAATGATTCCTGTGAGAGATGAAACAGGAGAATATAGATATAGCATGGGATTTCAGTGTGAAA
CAGAAGGAGGCGGTGGAGGTAACCGGAAATGGTTTCCCGCAGAACCTGAAGATGTTCGCGATTATCTTCT
ATATCTTCAGGCGCGCGGTCTGGCAGTAAAAACTATCCAGCAACATTTGGGCCAGCTAAACATGCTTCAT
CGTCGGTCCGGGCTGCCACGACCAAGTGACAGCAATGCTGTTTCACTGGTTATGCGGCGGATCCGAAAAG
AAAACGTTGATGCCGGTGAACGTGCAAAACAGGCTCTAGCGTTCGAACGCACTGATTTCGACCAGGTTCG
TTCACTCATGGAAAATAGCGATCGCTGCCAGGATATACGTAATCTGGCATTTCTGGGGATTGCTTATAAC
ACCCTGTTACGTATAGCCGAAATTGCCAGGATCAGGGTTAAAGATATCTCACGTACTGACGGTGGGAGAA
TGTTAATCCATATTGGCAGAACGAAAACGCTGGTTAGCACCGCAGGTGTAGAGAAGGCACTTAGCCTGGG
GGTAACTAAACTGGTCGAGCGATGGATTTCCGTCTCTGGTGTAGCTGATGATCCGAATAACTACCTGTTT
TGCCGGGTCAGAAAAAATGGTGTTGCCGCGCCATCTGCCACCAGCCAGCTATCAACTCGCGCCCTGGAAG
GGATTTTTGAAGCAACTCATCGATTGATTTACGGCGCTAAGGATGACTCTGGTCAGAGATACCTGGCCTG
GTCTGGACACAGTGCCCGTGTCGGAGCCGCGCGAGATATGGCCCGCGCTGGAGTTTCAATACCGGAGATC
ATGCAAGCTGGTGGCTGGACCAATGTAAATATTGTCATGAACTATATCCGTAACCTGGATAGTGAAACAG
GGGCAATGGTGCGCCTGCTGGAAGATGGCGATTAAGAATTCGATATCAAGCTTATCGATAATCAACCTCT
GGATTACAAAATTTGTGAAAGATTGACTGGTATTCTTAACTATGTTGCTCCTTTTACGCTATGTGGATAC
GCTGCTTTAATGCCTTTGTATCATGCTATTGCTTCCCGTATGGCTTTCATTTTCTCCTCCTTGTATAAAT
CCTGGTTGCTGTCTCTTTATGAGGAGTTGTGGCCCGTTGTCAGGCAACGTGGCGTGGTGTGCACTGTGTT
TGCTGACGCAACCCCCACTGGTTGGGGCATTGCCACCACCTGTCAGCTCCTTTCCGGGACTTTCGCTTTC
CCCCTCCCTATTGCCACGGCGGAACTCATCGCCGCCTGCCTTGCCCGCTGCTGGACAGGGGCTCGGCTGT
TGGGCACTGACAATTCCGTGGTGTTGTCGGGGAAATCATCGTCCTTTCCTTGGCTGCTCGCCTATGTTGC
CACCTGGATTCTGCGCGGGACGTCCTTCTGCTACGTCCCTTCGGCCCTCAATCCAGCGGACCTTCCTTCC
CGCGGCCTGCTGCCGGCTCTGCGGCCTCTTCCGCGTCTTCGCCTTCGCCCTCAGACGAGTCGGATCTCCC
TTTGGGCCGCCTCCCCGCATCGATACCGAGCGCTGCTCGAGAGATCTACGGGTGGCATCCCTGTGACCCC
TCCCCAGTGCCTCTCCTGGCCCTGGAAGTTGCCACTCCAGTGCCCACCAGCCTTGTCCTAATAAAATTAA
GTTGCATCATTTTGTCTGACTAGGTGTCCTTCTATAATATTATGGGGTGGAGGGGGGTGGTATGGAGCAA
GGGGCAAGTTGGGAAGACAACCTGTAGGGCCTGCGGGGTCTATTGGGAACCAAGCTGGAGTGCAGTGGCA
CAATCTTGGCTCACTGCAATCTCCGCCTCCTGGGTTCAAGCGATTCTCCTGCCTCAGCCTCCCGAGTTGT
TGGGATTCCAGGCATGCATGACCAGGCTCAGCTAATTTTTGTTTTTTTGGTAGAGACGGGGTTTCACCAT
ATTGGCCAGGCTGGTCTCCAACTCCTAATCTCAGGTGATCTACCCACCTTGGCCTCCCAAATTGCTGGGA
TTACAGGCGTGAACCACTGCTCCCTTCCCTGTCCTTCTGATTTTGTAGGTAACCACGTGCGGACCGAGCG
GCCGCAGGAACCCCTAGTGATGGAGTTGGCCACTCCCTCTCTGCGCGCTCGCTCGCTCACTGAGGCCGGG
CGACCAAAGGTCGCCCGACGCCCGGGCTTTGCCCGGGCGGCCTCAGTGAGCGAGCGAGCGCGCAGCTGCC
TGCAGGGGCGCCTGATGCGGTATTTTCTCCTTACGCATCTGTGCGGTATTTCACACCGCATA
[95 nt withheld, positions 4123-4217]
T
[46 nt withheld, positions 4219-4264]
C
[141 nt withheld, positions 4266-4406]
CCTTTGACGTTGGAGTCCACGTTCTTT
[37 nt withheld, positions 4434-4470]
ACTCTATCTCGGGCTATTCTTTTGATTTATAAGGGATTTTGCCGATTTCGGTCTATTGGTTAAAAAATGA
GCTGATTTAACAAAAATTTAACGCGAATTTTAACAAAATATTAACGTTTACAATTTTATGGTGCACTCTC
AGTACAATCTGCTCTGATGCCGCATAGTTAAGCCAGCCCCGACACCCGCCAACACCCGCTGACGCGCCCT
GACGGGCTTGTCTGCTCCCGGCATCCGCTTACAGACAAGCTGTGACCGTCTCCGGGAGCTGCATGTGTCA
GAGGTTTTCACCGTCATCACCGAAACGCGCGAGACGAAAGGGCCTCGTGATACGCCTATTTTTATAGGTT
AATGTCATGATAATAATGGTTTCTTAGACGTCAGGTGGCACTTTTCGGGGAAATGTGCGCGGAACCCCTA
TTTGTTTATTTTTCTAAATACATTCAAATATGTATCCGCTCATGAGACAATAACCCTGATAAATGCTTCA
ATAATATTGAAAAAGGAAGAGTATGAGTATTCAACATTTCCGTGTCGCCCTTATTCCCTTTTTTGCGGCA
TTTTGCCTTCCTGTTTTTGCTCACCCAGAAACGCTGGTGAAAGTAAAAGATGCTGAAGATCAGTTGGGTG
CACGAGTGGGTTACATCGAACTGGATCTCAACAGCGGTAAGATCCTTGAGAGTTTTCGCCCCGAAGAACG
TTTTCCAATGATGAGCACTTTTAAAGTTCTGCTATGTGGCGCGGTATTATCCCGTATTGACGCCGGGCAA
GAGCAACTCGGTCGCCGCATACACTATTCTCAGAATGACTTGGTTGAGTACTCACCAGTCACAGAAAAGC
ATCTTACGGATGGCATGACAGTAAGAGAATTATGCAGTGCTGCCATAACCATGAGTGATAACACTGCGGC
CAACTTACTTCTGACAACGATCGGAGGACCGAAGGAGCTAACCGCTTTTTTGCACAACATGGGGGATCAT
GTAACTCGCCTTGATCGTTGGGAACCGGAGCTGAATGAAGCCATACCAAACGACGAGCGTGACACCACGA
TGCCTGTAGCAATGGCAACAACGTTGCGCAAACTATTAACTGGCGAACTACTTACTCTAGCTTCCCGGCA
ACAATTAATAGACTGGATGGAGGCGGATAAAGTTGCAGGACCACTTCTGCGCTCGGCCCTTCCGGCTGGC
TGGTTTATTGCTGATAAATCTGGAGCCGGTGAGCGTGGGTCTCGCGGTATCATTGCAGCACTGGGGCCAG
ATGGTAAGCCCTCCCGTATCGTAGTTATCTACACGACGGGGAGTCAGGCAACTATGGATGAACGAAATAG
ACAGATCGCTGAGATAGGTGCCTCACTGATTAAGCATTGGTAACTGTCAGACCAAGTTTACTCATATATA
CTTTAGATTGATTTAAAACTTCATTTTTAATTTAAAAGGATCTAGGTGAAGATCCTTTTTGATAATCTCA
TGACCAAAATCCCTTAACGTGAGTTTTCGTTCCACTGAGCGTCAGACCCCGTAGAAAAGATCAAAGGATC
TTCTTGAGATCCTTTTTTTCTGCGCGTAATCTGCTGCTTGCAAACAAAAAAACCACCGCTACCAGCGGTG
GTTTGTTTGCCGGATCAAGAGCTACCAACTCTTTTTCCGAAGGTAACTGGCTTCAGCAGAGCGCAGATAC
CAAATACTGTTCTTCTAGTGTAGCCGTAGTTAGGCCACCACTTCAAGAACTCTGTAGCACCGCCTACATA
CCTCGCTCTGCTAATCCTGTTACCAGTGGCTGCTGCCAGTGGCGATAAGTCGTGTCTTACCGGGTTGGAC
TCAAGACGATAGTTACCGGATAAGGCGCAGCGGTCGGGCTGAACGGGGGGTTCGTGCACACAGCCCAGCT
TGGAGCGAACGACCTACACCGAACTGAGATACCTACAGCGTGAGCTATGAGAAAGCGCCACGCTTCCCGA
AGGGAGAAAGGCGGACAGGTATCCGGTAAGCGGCAGGGTCGGAACAGGAGAGCGCACGAGGGAGCTTCCA
GGGGGAAACGCCTGGTATCTTTATAGTCCTGTCGGGTTTCGCCACCTCTGACTTGAGCGTCGATTTTTGT
GATGCTCGTCAGGGGGGCGGAGCCTATGGAAAAACGCCAGCAACGCGGCCTTTTTACGGTTCCTGGCCTT
TTGCTGGCCTTTTGCTCACATGT
Features (pLannotate 1.2.2; 17 found; start..end, strand, type, name):
     12..39      +  repeat_region  AAV2 ITR (fragment): inverted terminal repeat of adeno-associated virus serotype 2 inverted
     68..95      +  repeat_region  AAV2 ITR (fragment): inverted terminal repeat of adeno-associated virus serotype 2 inverted
    158..224     +  CDS            small t antigen (fragment): SV40 (simian virus 40) small t antigen
    231..1409    +  promoter       EF-1α promoter: strong constitutive promoter for human elongation factor EF-1α
   1416..1433    +  misc_feature   MCS (fragment): pUC18/19 multiple cloning site
   1910..2764    +  CDS            Cre (fragment): site-specific recombinase Cre is a site-specific recombinase from bacteriophage P1. Recombination occurs at loxP sequences.
   2766..2790    +  misc_feature   MCS (fragment): pBluescript multiple cloning site
   2790..3378    +  misc_feature   WPRE: woodchuck hepatitis virus posttranscriptional regulatory element
   3410..3886    +  polyA_signal   hGH poly(A) signal: human growth hormone polyadenylation signal
   3926..4066    +  repeat_region  AAV2 ITR: inverted terminal repeat of adeno-associated virus serotype 2 inverted
   4071..4122    -  misc_feature   bom (fragment): basis of mobility region from pBR322
   4141..4596    +  rep_origin     f1 ori (sequence partly withheld): f1 bacteriophage origin of replication; arrow indicates direction of (+) strand synthesis
   4597..4646    -  misc_feature   bom (fragment): basis of mobility region from pBR322
   4748..4783    -  CDS            rop (fragment): Rop protein, which maintains plasmids at low copy number; rop
   4878..4982    +  promoter       AmpR promoter: bla
   4983..5843    +  CDS            AmpR: β-lactamase; bla; confers resistance to ampicillin, carbenicillin, and related antibiotics
   6014..6602    +  rep_origin     ori: high-copy-number ColE1/pMB1/pBR322/pUC origin of replication
