[The description below was written by a language model from this plasmid's Addgene catalogue record and pLannotate feature annotations shown in this document.]
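Description:
pAAV-EF1a-CCreV is an AAV transfer plasmid of about 6.7 kb, used to produce recombinant adeno-associated virus that expresses one half of a light-inducible split Cre recombinase. The parental backbone is not named in the record. The annotated features show a typical pAAV layout, with a high-copy ColE1/pUC-type origin for propagation in E. coli, an ampicillin resistance gene with its own promoter for selection, and an f1 phage origin. AAV2 inverted terminal repeats flank the expression cassette and provide the cis signals for replication and packaging of the vector genome. The 3′ ITR is annotated in full, whereas the 5′ ITR is detected only as short fragments. This may reflect how difficult these repeats are to sequence and annotate, and it does not necessarily indicate a deletion.

Between the ITRs, the strong constitutive human EF-1α promoter drives the synthetic CCreV insert, listed as 1,320 bp. CCreV is a fusion of the C-terminal fragment of Cre to a monomer of the fungal blue-light photoreceptor Vivid (VVD). The feature table recognises only the Cre portion, and the unannotated stretch just upstream of it, after the promoter, presumably holds the VVD part of the fusion. A WPRE follows the coding sequence to enhance transcript stability and expression, and a human growth hormone polyadenylation signal terminates the transcript.

The construct belongs to the RecV optogenomic system. In a split design of this kind, the C-terminal fragment alone should be inactive, and light-driven VVD dimerisation with a complementary N-terminal Cre–VVD partner would reconstitute recombinase activity at loxP sites. This allows spatially and temporally targeted genetic modification of single cells or cell populations in vivo.
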