Addgene plasmid #140132: pAAV-EF1a-CCreV
Purpose: can be used to generate AAV virus that will express fusion protein of split Cre (C-terminal) and fungal photoreceptor Vivid (VVD) monomer
Depositing lab: Hongkui Zeng. Depositing organization: Allen Institute. Publication: RecV recombinase system for in vivo targeted optogenomic modifications of single cells or cell populations. Yao S, Yuan P, Ouellette B, Zhou T, Mortrud M, Balaram P, Chatterjee S, Wang Y, Daigle TL, Tasic B, Kuang X, Gong H, Luo Q, Zeng S, Curtright A, Dhaka A, Kahan A, Gradinaru V, Chrapkiewicz R, Schnitzer M, Zeng H, Cetin A. Nat Methods. 2020 Mar 23. pii: 10.1038/s41592-020-0774-3. doi: 10.1038/s41592-020-0774-3. PubMed 32203389.
Backbone
  Vector backbone: Unknown
  Vector type: AAV
Growth in bacteria
  Bacterial resistance: Ampicillin, 100 μg/mL
  Growth temperature: 37°C
  Growth strain: NEB Stable
  Copy number: Unknown
Gene/Insert
  Gene/Insert name: CCreV
  Species: Synthetic
  Insert size (bp): 1320
  Promoter: EF1a
  Cloning method: Restriction Enzyme; 5′ cloning site unknown (unknown if destroyed); 3′ cloning site unknown (unknown if destroyed)
  Sequencing primers: 5′ unknown
Terms and licenses: Academic/Nonprofit Terms; Industry Terms: Not Available to Industry
Depositor comments: Funded by the BRAIN Initiative.
How to cite: pAAV-EF1a-CCreV was a gift from Hongkui Zeng (Addgene plasmid # 140132 ; http://n2t.net/addgene:140132 ; RRID:Addgene_140132)
